Addgene plasmid #159873: pCFJ2060 - [1-2] ENTR - Tag - Snap (intron(1), syntrons(3), no_atg, no_stop)
Purpose: Three-fragment Gateway compatible protein tag for expression in C. elegans
Depositing lab: Christian Froekjaer-Jensen. Depositing organization: King Abdullah University of Science and Technology (KAUST). Publication: Engineering rules that minimize germline silencing of transgenes in simple extrachromosomal arrays in C. elegans. Aljohani MD, El Mouridi S, Priyadarshini M, Vargas-Velazquez AM, Frokjaer-Jensen C. Nat Commun. 2020 Dec 9;11(1):6300. doi: 10.1038/s41467-020-19898-0. PubMed 33298957.
Backbone
  Vector backbone: pDONR221
  Vector type: Worm Expression
Growth in bacteria
  Bacterial resistance: Kanamycin, 50 μg/mL
  Growth temperature: 37°C
  Growth strain: DH5alpha
  Copy number: High Copy
Gene/Insert
  Gene/Insert name: [1-2] ENTR - Tag - Snap (intron(1), syntrons(3), no_atg, no_stop)
  Species: C. elegans (nematode)
  Mutation: Not applicable
  Cloning method: Gateway Cloning
Terms and licenses: Academic/Nonprofit Terms; Industry Terms: Not Available to Industry
Depositor comments: See www.wormbuilder.org for more information.
How to cite: pCFJ2060 - [1-2] ENTR - Tag - Snap (intron(1), syntrons(3), no_atg, no_stop) was a gift from Christian Froekjaer-Jensen (Addgene plasmid # 159873 ; http://n2t.net/addgene:159873 ; RRID:Addgene_159873)
