[The description below was written by a language model from this plasmid's Addgene catalogue record and pLannotate feature annotations shown in this document.]
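Description:
pCFJ2060 is a Gateway entry clone built on the pDONR221 backbone, carrying a SNAP protein-tag module intended for assembling transgenes for expression in C. elegans. It is a small plasmid (about 3.4 kb) propagated in E. coli from a high-copy ColE1/pUC-type origin and selected with kanamycin through an aminoglycoside phosphotransferase (KanR) gene. Other backbone elements typical of pDONR-derived vectors are annotated: rrnB T1 and T2 transcription terminators upstream of the cloning site, which insulate the insert from read-through transcription in bacteria, a T7 promoter downstream of the insert, and short residual lacI and lacZα fragments that are not functional genes.

The payload lies between attL1 and attL2 sites, placing it in the middle [1-2] position of a three-fragment Gateway LR reaction, where it would be combined with a promoter entry clone and a 3' entry clone in a destination vector. The automated annotation labels the coding region as human MGMT, which fits the insert name, since the SNAP-tag is an engineered derivative of this O6-alkylguanine-DNA alkyltransferase that covalently binds benzylguanine-based substrates such as fluorescent ligands. According to the name, the tag contains one intron and three "syntrons" (presumably synthetic introns) and lacks both a start codon and a stop codon, so it is designed for in-frame fusion rather than stand-alone expression. The entry clone has no worm promoter or 3' UTR of its own. It belongs to a toolkit from work on design rules that reduce germline silencing of transgenes on simple extrachromosomal arrays.
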