Features (pLannotate 1.2.2; 10 found; start..end, strand, type, name):
    121..213     +  CDS            lacI (fragment): lac repressor; lacI; The lac repressor binds to the lac operator to inhibit transcription in E. coli. This inhibition can be relieved by adding lactose or isopropyl-β-D-thiogalactopyranoside (IPTG).
    268..295     -  terminator     rrnB T2 terminator: transcription terminator T2 from the E. coli rrnB gene
    427..470     +  terminator     rrnB T1 terminator: Escherichia coli rrnB; transcription terminator T1 from the E. coli rrnB gene
    517..553     -  CDS            lacZα (fragment): LacZα fragment of β-galactosidase; lacZ fragment
    569..668     +  protein_bind   attL1: mutant version of attL; recombination site for the Gateway® LR reaction LR Clonase™
    763..1458    +  CDS            MGMT: MGMT_HUMAN - Experimental evidence at protein level: Swiss-Prot protein existence level 1. Involved in the cellular defense against the biological effects of O6-methylguanine (O6-MeG) and O4-methylthymine (O4-MeT) in DNA. Repairs the methylated nucleobase in DNA by stoichiometrically transferring the methyl group to a cysteine residue in the enzyme. This is a suicide reaction: the enzyme is irreversibly inactivated. From Homo sapiens (Human).
   1502..1601    -  protein_bind   attL2: mutant version of attL; recombination site for the Gateway® LR reaction LR Clonase™
   1619..1637    -  promoter       T7 promoter: promoter for bacteriophage T7 RNA polymerase
   1771..2580    +  CDS            KanR: aminoglycoside phosphotransferase; aph(3')-Ia; confers resistance to kanamycin in bacteria or G418 (Geneticin®) in eukaryotes
   2727..3315    +  rep_origin     ori: high-copy-number ColE1/pMB1/pBR322/pUC origin of replication
>Addgene plasmid #159873 | pCFJ2060 - [1-2] ENTR - Tag - Snap (intron(1), syntrons(3), no_atg, no_stop) | addgene full sequence | sequence record 319100 | Addgene NGS Result
CTTTCCTGCGTTATCCCCTGATTCTGTGGATAACCGTATTACCGCCTTTGAGTGAGCTGATACCGCTCGC
CGCAGCCGAACGACCGAGCGCAGCGAGTCAGTGAGCGAGGAAGCGGAAGAGCGCCCAATACGCAAACCGC
CTCTCCCCGCGCGTTGGCCGATTCATTAATGCAGCTGGCACGACAGGTTTCCCGACTGGAAAGCGGGCAG
TGAGCGCAACGCAATTAATACGCGTACCGCTAGCCAGGAAGAGTTTGTAGAAACGCAAAAAGGCCATCCG
TCAGGATGGCCTTCTGCTTAGTTTGATGCCTGGCAGTTTATGGCGGGCGTCCTGCCCGCCACCCTCCGGG
CCGTTGCTTCACAACGTTCAAATCCGCTCCCGGCGGATTTGTCCTACTCAGGAGAGCGTTCACCGACAAA
CAACAGATAAAACGAAAGGCCCAGTCTTCCGACTGAGCCTTTCGTTTTATTTGATGCCTGGCAGTTCCCT
ACTCTCGCGTTAACGCTAGCATGGATGTTTTCCCAGTCACGACGTTGTAAAACGACGGCCAGTCTTAAGC
TCGGGCCCCAAATAATGATTTTATTTTGACTGATAGTGACCTGTTCGTTGCAACAAATTGATGAGCAATG
CTTTTTTATAATGCCAACTTTGTACAAAAAAGCAGGCTCGGCCGGCAGTACTAGCGGTGGCAGTGGAGGT
ACCGGCGGAAGCAGTGACAAGGTAACACTTAGTTTTTGTTGCTCTGTTTAAAAATTAATTTTAAGGACTG
CGAGATGAAGCGTACCACCCTCGACTCCCCACTCGGAAAGCTCGAGCTCTCCGGATGCGAGCAAGGACTC
CACCGTATCATCTTCCTCGGAAAGGGAACCTCCGCCGCCGACGCCGTCGAGGTCCCAGCCCCAGCCGCCG
TCCTCGGAGGACCAGGTAAGTTTTCTTGAGACCTTTACTAACTAACTAGGTCTCATAGATTTTCAGAGCC
ACTCATGCAAGCCACCGCCTGGCTCAACGCCTACTTCCACCAACCAGAGGCCATCGAGGAGTTCCCAGTC
CCAGCCCTCCACCACCCAGTCTTCCAACAAGAGTCCTTCACCCGTCAAGTCCTCTGGAAGCTCCTCAAGG
TAAGTTATGTAGAGACCTTTACTAACTAACTAGGTCTCAAACATTTTCAGGTCGTCAAGTTCGGAGAGGT
CATCTCCTACTCCCACCTCGCCGCCCTCGCCGGAAACCCAGCCGCCACCGCCGCCGTCAAGACCGCCCTC
TCCGGAAACCCAGTCCCAATCCTCATCCCATGCCACCGTGTCGTCCAAGGAGACCTCGACGTCGGAGGAT
ACGAGGGAGGACTCGCCGTCAAGGTAAGTTCTTTAGAGACCTTTACTAACTAACTAGGTCTCAGTAATTT
TCAGGAGTGGCTCCTCGCCCACGAGGGACACCCTCTCGGAAAGCCAGGACTCGGAGGTGGCACAGGAGGA
ACGGGCGGTAGTGGAGGCACTGGTGCCGGCAACCCAGCTTTCTTGTACAAAGTTGGCATTATAAGAAAGC
ATTGCTTATCAATTTGTTGCAACGAACAGGTCACTATCAGTCAAAATAAAATCATTATTTGCCATCCAGC
TGATATCCCCTATAGTGAGTCGTATTACATGGTCATAGCTGTTTCCTGGCAGCTCTGGCCCGTGTCTCAA
AATCTCTGATGTTACATTGCACAAGATAAAAATATATCATCATGAACAATAAAACTGTCTGCTTACATAA
ACAGTAATACAAGGGGTGTTATGAGCCATATTCAACGGGAAACGTCGAGGCCGCGATTAAATTCCAACAT
GGATGCTGATTTATATGGGTATAAATGGGCTCGCGATAATGTCGGGCAATCAGGTGCGACAATCTATCGC
TTGTATGGGAAGCCCGATGCGCCAGAGTTGTTTCTGAAACATGGCAAAGGTAGCGTTGCCAATGATGTTA
CAGATGAGATGGTCAGACTAAACTGGCTGACGGAATTTATGCCTCTTCCGACCATCAAGCATTTTATCCG
TACTCCTGATGATGCATGGTTACTCACCACTGCGATCCCCGGAAAAACAGCATTCCAGGTATTAGAAGAA
TATCCTGATTCAGGTGAAAATATTGTTGATGCGCTGGCAGTGTTCCTGCGCCGGTTGCATTCGATTCCTG
TTTGTAATTGTCCTTTTAACAGCGATCGCGTATTTCGCCTCGCTCAGGCGCAATCACGAATGAATAACGG
TTTGGTTGATGCGAGTGATTTTGATGACGAGCGTAATGGCTGGCCTGTTGAACAAGTCTGGAAAGAAATG
CATAAACTTTTGCCATTCTCACCGGATTCAGTCGTCACTCATGGTGATTTCTCACTTGATAACCTTATTT
TTGACGAGGGGAAATTAATAGGTTGTATTGATGTTGGACGAGTCGGAATCGCAGACCGATACCAGGATCT
TGCCATCCTATGGAACTGCCTCGGTGAGTTTTCTCCTTCATTACAGAAACGGCTTTTTCAAAAATATGGT
ATTGATAATCCTGATATGAATAAATTGCAGTTTCATTTGATGCTCGATGAGTTTTTCTAATCAGAATTGG
TTAATTGGTTGTAACACTGGCAGAGCATTACGCTGACTTGACGGGACGGCGCAAGCTCATGACCAAAATC
CCTTAACGTGAGTTACGCGTCGTTCCACTGAGCGTCAGACCCCGTAGAAAAGATCAAAGGATCTTCTTGA
GATCCTTTTTTTCTGCGCGTAATCTGCTGCTTGCAAACAAAAAAACCACCGCTACCAGCGGTGGTTTGTT
TGCCGGATCAAGAGCTACCAACTCTTTTTCCGAAGGTAACTGGCTTCAGCAGAGCGCAGATACCAAATAC
TGTTCTTCTAGTGTAGCCGTAGTTAGGCCACCACTTCAAGAACTCTGTAGCACCGCCTACATACCTCGCT
CTGCTAATCCTGTTACCAGTGGCTGCTGCCAGTGGCGATAAGTCGTGTCTTACCGGGTTGGACTCAAGAC
GATAGTTACCGGATAAGGCGCAGCGGTCGGGCTGAACGGGGGGTTCGTGCACACAGCCCAGCTTGGAGCG
AACGACCTACACCGAACTGAGATACCTACAGCGTGAGCTATGAGAAAGCGCCACGCTTCCCGAAGGGAGA
AAGGCGGACAGGTATCCGGTAAGCGGCAGGGTCGGAACAGGAGAGCGCACGAGGGAGCTTCCAGGGGGAA
ACGCCTGGTATCTTTATAGTCCTGTCGGGTTTCGCCACCTCTGACTTGAGCGTCGATTTTTGTGATGCTC
GTCAGGGGGGCGGAGCCTATGGAAAAACGCCAGCAACGCGGCCTTTTTACGGTTCCTGGCCTTTTGCTGG
CCTTTTGCTCACATGTT
